Addgene plasmid #123113: pDEST-CMV 3xFLAG-GABARAPL2-GFP
Purpose: Expresses 3xFLAG-GABARAPL2-EGFP in mammalian cells, for monitoring ATG4 activity towards GABARAPL2
Depositing lab: Robin Ketteler. Depositing organization: University College London. Publication: Redundancy of human ATG4 protease isoforms in autophagy and LC3/GABARAP processing revealed in cells. Agrotis A, Pengo N, Burden JJ, Ketteler R. Autophagy. 2019 Jan 21. doi: 10.1080/15548627.2019.1569925. PubMed 30661429.
Backbone
  Vector backbone: pDEST-CMV-3xFLAG-gateway-EGFP
  Backbone size w/o insert (bp): 6111
  Vector type: Mammalian Expression
  Selectable markers: Neomycin (select with G418)
Growth in bacteria
  Bacterial resistance: Ampicillin, 100 μg/mL
  Growth temperature: 37°C
  Growth strain: DH5alpha
  Copy number: High Copy
Gene/Insert
  Gene/Insert name: Gamma-aminobutyric acid receptor-associated protein-like 2
  Species: H. sapiens (human)
  GenBank ID: NM_007285.6
  Entrez Gene: GABARAPL2 (a.k.a. ATG8, ATG8C, GATE-16, GATE16, GEF-2, GEF2)
  Promoter: CMV
  Tag / fusion protein: 3xFLAG (N terminal on backbone); EGFP (C terminal on backbone)
  Cloning method: Gateway Cloning
  Sequencing primers: 5′ CMVF_pCDNA3; 3′ EGFP Nrev
Terms and licenses: Academic/Nonprofit Terms; Industry Terms: Not Available to Industry
How to cite: pDEST-CMV 3xFLAG-GABARAPL2-GFP was a gift from Robin Ketteler (Addgene plasmid # 123113 ; http://n2t.net/addgene:123113 ; RRID:Addgene_123113)
