[The description below was written by a language model from this plasmid's Addgene catalogue record and pLannotate feature annotations shown in this document.]
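Description:
pDEST-CMV 3xFLAG-GABARAPL2-GFP is a mammalian expression plasmid of about 6.5 kb, made by Gateway recombination of human GABARAPL2 (also called GATE-16, an ATG8-family ubiquitin-like protein) into the pDEST-CMV-3xFLAG-gateway-EGFP destination backbone. It is propagated in E. coli through a high-copy ColE1/pUC-type origin with ampicillin selection from the bla gene. An f1 origin and remnants of lac regulatory sequence are also present as backbone carry-over. For selection in mammalian cells, an SV40 early promoter drives a neomycin phosphotransferase cassette ending in an SV40 polyadenylation signal, which confers G418 resistance.

The expression unit consists of the CMV immediate-early enhancer and promoter, followed by a single open reading frame and the bovine growth hormone polyadenylation signal. In that reading frame, an N-terminal 3xFLAG epitope is joined through the attB1 recombination scar to the GABARAPL2 coding sequence, which continues through the attB2 scar into EGFP at the C terminus. The automated annotation matched the insert to the bovine orthologue entry, but the catalogue record gives the insert as human.

The design serves as a reporter of ATG4 protease activity. ATG4 enzymes cleave ATG8-family proteins near the C terminus to expose the glycine needed for lipidation, so processing of this fusion should separate the EGFP moiety from the FLAG-tagged GABARAPL2. The two tags allow uncleaved and cleaved products to be distinguished. According to the record, the plasmid is intended for monitoring ATG4 activity towards GABARAPL2 in mammalian cells, in the context of work on redundancy among the human ATG4 isoforms in LC3/GABARAP processing.
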