Features (pLannotate 1.2.2; 22 found; start..end, strand, type, name):
     32..84      -  misc_feature   bom (fragment): basis of mobility region from pBR322
    239..618     +  enhancer       CMV enhancer: human cytomegalovirus immediate early enhancer
    619..822     +  promoter       CMV promoter: human cytomegalovirus (CMV) immediate early promoter
    859..924     +  CDS            3xFLAG: three tandem FLAG® epitope tags, followed by an enterokinase cleavage site
    928..952     +  protein_bind   attB1: mutant version of attB; recombination site for the Gateway® BP reaction BP Clonase™
    955..1305    +  CDS            GABARAPL2: GBRL2_BOVIN - Also known as GEF2. Experimental evidence at protein level: Swiss-Prot protein existence level 1. Ubiquitin-like modifier involved in intra-Golgi traffic (PubMed:10747018). Modulates intra-Golgi transport through coupling between NSF activity and SNAREs activation (PubMed:10747018). It first stimulates the ATPase activity of NSF which in turn stimulates the association with GOSR1 (PubMed:10747018). Involved in autophagy (By similarity). Plays a role in mitophagy which contributes to regulate mitochondrial quantity and quality by eliminating the mitochondria to a basal level to fu
   1307..1331    -  protein_bind   attB2: mutant version of attB; recombination site for the Gateway® BP reaction BP Clonase™
   1348..2067    +  CDS            EGFP: the original enhanced GFP (Yang et al., 1996) mammalian codon-optimized
   2100..2324    +  polyA_signal   bGH poly(A) signal: bovine growth hormone polyadenylation signal
   2328..2349    +  promoter       SV40 promoter (fragment): SV40 enhancer and early promoter
   2370..2798    +  rep_origin     f1 ori (sequence partly withheld): f1 bacteriophage origin of replication; arrow indicates direction of (+) strand synthesis
   2812..3141    +  promoter       SV40 promoter: SV40 enhancer and early promoter
   3208..3999    +  CDS            neo: KKA2_KLEPN - Also known as kan, nptII. Experimental evidence at protein level: Swiss-Prot protein existence level 1. Resistance to kanamycin, neomycin, paromomycin, ribostamycin, butirosin and gentamicin B. From Klebsiella pneumoniae.
   4023..4181    +  CDS            ble (fragment): BLE_KLEPN - Experimental evidence at protein level: Swiss-Prot protein existence level 1. Binding protein with a strong affinity to the bleomycin family of antibiotics. Binds to CL990; an antimitotic-antibiotic compound. From Klebsiella pneumoniae.
   4176..4297    +  polyA_signal   SV40 poly(A) signal: SV40 polyadenylation signal
   4370..4386    -  protein_bind   lac operator: The lac repressor binds to the lac operator to inhibit transcription in E. coli. This inhibition can be relieved by adding lactose or isopropyl-β-D-thiogalactopyranoside (IPTG). lac repressor encoded by lacI
   4394..4424    -  promoter       lac promoter: promoter for the E. coli lac operon
   4439..4460    -  protein_bind   CAP binding site: CAP binding activates transcription in the presence of cAMP. E. coli catabolite activator protein
   4473..4565    -  CDS            lacI (fragment): lac repressor; lacI; The lac repressor binds to the lac operator to inhibit transcription in E. coli. This inhibition can be relieved by adding lactose or isopropyl-β-D-thiogalactopyranoside (IPTG).
   4748..5336    -  rep_origin     ori: high-copy-number ColE1/pMB1/pBR322/pUC origin of replication
   5507..6367    -  CDS            AmpR: β-lactamase; bla; confers resistance to ampicillin, carbenicillin, and related antibiotics
   6368..6472    -  promoter       AmpR promoter: bla
>Addgene plasmid #123113 | pDEST-CMV 3xFLAG-GABARAPL2-GFP | addgene full sequence | sequence record 244024 | Addgene NGS Result
CGTCGACGGATCGGGAGATCTCCCGATCCCCTATGGTGCACTCTCAGTACAATCTGCTCTGATGCCGCAT
AGTTAAGCCAGTATCTGCTCCCTGCTTGTGTGTTGGAGGTCGCTGAGTAGTGCGCGAGCAAAATTTAAGC
TACAACAAGGCAAGGCTTGACCGACAATTGCATGAAGAATCTGCTTAGGGTTAGGCGTTTTGCGCTGCTT
CGCGATGTACGGGCCAGATATACGCGTTGACATTGATTATTGACTAGTTATTAATAGTAATCAATTACGG
GGTCATTAGTTCATAGCCCATATATGGAGTTCCGCGTTACATAACTTACGGTAAATGGCCCGCCTGGCTG
ACCGCCCAACGACCCCCGCCCATTGACGTCAATAATGACGTATGTTCCCATAGTAACGCCAATAGGGACT
TTCCATTGACGTCAATGGGTGGAGTATTTACGGTAAACTGCCCACTTGGCAGTACATCAAGTGTATCATA
TGCCAAGTACGCCCCCTATTGACGTCAATGACGGTAAATGGCCCGCCTGGCATTATGCCCAGTACATGAC
CTTATGGGACTTTCCTACTTGGCAGTACATCTACGTATTAGTCATCGCTATTACCATGGTGATGCGGTTT
TGGCAGTACATCAATGGGCGTGGATAGCGGTTTGACTCACGGGGATTTCCAAGTCTCCACCCCATTGACG
TCAATGGGAGTTTGTTTTGGCACCAAAATCAACGGGACTTTCCAAAATGTCGTAACAACTCCGCCCCATT
GACGCAAATGGGCGGTAGGCGTGTACGGTGGGAGGTCTATATAAGCAGAGCTCGTTTAGTGAACCGTCAG
AATTGATCTGGTACCATGGACTACAAAGACCATGACGGTGATTATAAAGATCATGACATCGATTACAAGG
ATGACGATGACAAGCTTACAAGTTTGTACAAAAAAGCAGGCTTAATGAAGTGGATGTTCAAGGAGGACCA
CTCGCTGGAACACAGATGCGTGGAGTCCGCGAAGATTCGAGCGAAATATCCCGACAGGGTTCCGGTGATT
GTGGAAAAGGTCTCAGGCTCTCAGATTGTTGACATTGACAAACGGAAGTACTTGGTTCCATCTGATATCA
CTGTGGCTCAGTTCATGTGGATCATCAGGAAAAGGATCCAGCTTCCTTCTGAAAAGGCGATCTTCCTGTT
TGTGGATAAGACAGTCCCACAGTCCAGCCTAACTATGGGACAGCTTTACGAGAAGGAAAAAGATGAAGAT
GGATTCTTATATGTGGCCTACAGCGGAGAGAACACTTTTGGCTTCTACCCAGCTTTCTTGTACAAAGTGG
TTCGATCTAGACTCGAGATGGTGAGCAAGGGCGAGGAGCTGTTCACCGGGGTGGTGCCCATCCTGGTCGA
GCTGGACGGCGACGTAAACGGCCACAAGTTCAGCGTGTCCGGCGAGGGCGAGGGCGATGCCACCTACGGC
AAGCTGACCCTGAAGTTCATCTGCACCACCGGCAAGCTGCCCGTGCCCTGGCCCACCCTCGTGACCACCC
TGACCTACGGCGTGCAGTGCTTCAGCCGCTACCCCGACCACATGAAGCAGCACGACTTCTTCAAGTCCGC
CATGCCCGAAGGCTACGTCCAGGAGCGCACCATCTTCTTCAAGGACGACGGCAACTACAAGACCCGCGCC
GAGGTGAAGTTCGAGGGCGACACCCTGGTGAACCGCATCGAGCTGAAGGGCATCGACTTCAAGGAGGACG
GCAACATCCTGGGGCACAAGCTGGAGTACAACTACAACAGCCACAACGTCTATATCATGGCCGACAAGCA
GAAGAACGGCATCAAGGTGAACTTCAAGATCCGCCACAACATCGAGGACGGCAGCGTGCAGCTCGCCGAC
CACTACCAGCAGAACACCCCCATCGGCGACGGCCCCGTGCTGCTGCCCGACAACCACTACCTGAGCACCC
AGTCCGCCCTGAGCAAAGACCCCAACGAGAAGCGCGATCACATGGTCCTGCTGGAGTTCGTGACCGCCGC
CGGGATCACTCTCGGCATGGACGAGCTGTACAAGTAATTAATTAAGATAAACCCGCTGATCAGCCTCGAC
TGTGCCTTCTAGTTGCCAGCCATCTGTTGTTTGCCCCTCCCCCGTGCCTTCCTTGACCCTGGAAGGTGCC
ACTCCCACTGTCCTTTCCTAATAAAATGAGGAAATTGCATCGCATTGTCTGAGTAGGTGTCATTCTATTC
TGGGGGGTGGGGTGGGGCAGGACAGCAAGGGGGAGGATTGGGAAGACAATAGCAGGCATGCTGGGGATGC
GGTGGGCTCTATGGCTTCTGAGGCGGAAAGAACCAGCTGGGGCTCTAGGGGGTATCCCC
[124 nt withheld, positions 2370-2493]
C
[91 nt withheld, positions 2495-2585]
A
[49 nt withheld, positions 2587-2635]
CCTTTGACGTTGGAGTCCACGTTCTTT
[37 nt withheld, positions 2663-2699]
ACCCTATCTCGGTCTATTCTTTTGATTTATAAGGGATTTTGCCGATTTCGGCCTATTGGTTAAAAAATGA
GCTGATTTAACAAAAATTTAACGCGAATTAATTCTGTGGAATGTGTGTCAGTTAGGGTGTGGAAAGTCCC
CAGGCTCCCCAGCAGGCAGAAGTATGCAAAGCATGCATCTCAATTAGTCAGCAACCAGGTGTGGAAAGTC
CCCAGGCTCCCCAGCAGGCAGAAGTATGCAAAGCATGCATCTCAATTAGTCAGCAACCATAGTCCCGCCC
CTAACTCCGCCCATCCCGCCCCTAACTCCGCCCAGTTCCGCCCATTCTCCGCCCCATGGCTGACTAATTT
TTTTTATTTATGCAGAGGCCGAGGCCGCCTCTGCCTCTGAGCTATTCCAGAAGTAGTGAGGAGGCTTTTT
TGGAGGCCTAGGCTTTTGCAAAAAGCTCCCGGGAGCTTGTATATCCATTTTCGGATCTGATCAAGAGACA
GGATGAGGATCGTTTCGCATGATTGAACAAGATGGATTGCACGCAGGTTCTCCGGCCGCTTGGGTGGAGA
GGCTATTCGGCTATGACTGGGCACAACAGACAATCGGCTGCTCTGATGCCGCCGTGTTCCGGCTGTCAGC
GCAGGGGCGCCCGGTTCTTTTTGTCAAGACCGACCTGTCCGGTGCCCTGAATGAACTGCAGGACGAGGCA
GCGCGGCTATCGTGGCTGGCCACGACGGGCGTTCCTTGCGCAGCTGTGCTCGACGTTGTCACTGAAGCGG
GAAGGGACTGGCTGCTATTGGGCGAAGTGCCGGGGCAGGATCTCCTGTCATCTCACCTTGCTCCTGCCGA
GAAAGTATCCATCATGGCTGATGCAATGCGGCGGCTGCATACGCTTGATCCGGCTACCTGCCCATTCGAC
CACCAAGCGAAACATCGCATCGAGCGAGCACGTACTCGGATGGAAGCCGGTCTTGTCGATCAGGATGATC
TGGACGAAGAGCATCAGGGGCTCGCGCCAGCCGAACTGTTCGCCAGGCTCAAGGCGCGCATGCCCGACGG
CGAGGATCTCGTCGTGACCCATGGCGATGCCTGCTTGCCGAATATCATGGTGGAAAATGGCCGCTTTTCT
GGATTCATCGACTGTGGCCGGCTGGGTGTGGCGGACCGCTATCAGGACATAGCGTTGGCTACCCGTGATA
TTGCTGAAGAGCTTGGCGGCGAATGGGCTGACCGCTTCCTCGTGCTTTACGGTATCGCCGCTCCCGATTC
GCAGCGCATCGCCTTCTATCGCCTTCTTGACGAGTTCTTCTGAGCGGGACTCTGGGGTTCGAAATGACCG
ACCAAGCGACGCCCAACCTGCCATCACGAGATTTCGATTCCACCGCCGCCTTCTATGAAAGGTTGGGCTT
CGGAATCGTTTTCCGGGACGCCGGCTGGATGATCCTCCAGCGCGGGGATCTCATGCTGGAGTTCTTCGCC
CACCCCAACTTGTTTATTGCAGCTTATAATGGTTACAAATAAAGCAATAGCATCACAAATTTCACAAATA
AAGCATTTTTTTCACTGCATTCTAGTTGTGGTTTGTCCAAACTCATCAATGTATCTTATCATGTCTGTAT
ACCGTCGACCTCTAGCTAGAGCTTGGCGTAATCATGGTCATAGCTGTTTCCTGTGTGAAATTGTTATCCG
CTCACAATTCCACACAACATACGAGCCGGAAGCATAAAGTGTAAAGCCTGGGGTGCCTAATGAGTGAGCT
AACTCACATTAATTGCGTTGCGCTCACTGCCCGCTTTCCAGTCGGGAAACCTGTCGTGCCAGCTGCATTA
ATGAATCGGCCAACGCGCGGGGAGAGGCGGTTTGCGTATTGGGCGCTCTTCCGCTTCCTCGCTCACTGAC
TCGCTGCGCTCGGTCGTTCGGCTGCGGCGAGCGGTATCAGCTCACTCAAAGGCGGTAATACGGTTATCCA
CAGAATCAGGGGATAACGCAGGAAAGAACATGTGAGCAAAAGGCCAGCAAAAGGCCAGGAACCGTAAAAA
GGCCGCGTTGCTGGCGTTTTTCCATAGGCTCCGCCCCCCTGACGAGCATCACAAAAATCGACGCTCAAGT
CAGAGGTGGCGAAACCCGACAGGACTATAAAGATACCAGGCGTTTCCCCCTGGAAGCTCCCTCGTGCGCT
CTCCTGTTCCGACCCTGCCGCTTACCGGATACCTGTCCGCCTTTCTCCCTTCGGGAAGCGTGGCGCTTTC
TCATAGCTCACGCTGTAGGTATCTCAGTTCGGTGTAGGTCGTTCGCTCCAAGCTGGGCTGTGTGCACGAA
CCCCCCGTTCAGCCCGACCGCTGCGCCTTATCCGGTAACTATCGTCTTGAGTCCAACCCGGTAAGACACG
ACTTATCGCCACTGGCAGCAGCCACTGGTAACAGGATTAGCAGAGCGAGGTATGTAGGCGGTGCTACAGA
GTTCTTGAAGTGGTGGCCTAACTACGGCTACACTAGAAGAACAGTATTTGGTATCTGCGCTCTGCTGAAG
CCAGTTACCTTCGGAAAAAGAGTTGGTAGCTCTTGATCCGGCAAACAAACCACCGCTGGTAGCGGTGGTT
TTTTTGTTTGCAAGCAGCAGATTACGCGCAGAAAAAAAGGATCTCAAGAAGATCCTTTGATCTTTTCTAC
GGGGTCTGACGCTCAGTGGAACGAAAACTCACGTTAAGGGATTTTGGTCATGAGATTATCAAAAAGGATC
TTCACCTAGATCCTTTTAAATTAAAAATGAAGTTTTAAATCAATCTAAAGTATATATGAGTAAACTTGGT
CTGACAGTTACCAATGCTTAATCAGTGAGGCACCTATCTCAGCGATCTGTCTATTTCGTTCATCCATAGT
TGCCTGACTCCCCGTCGTGTAGATAACTACGATACGGGAGGGCTTACCATCTGGCCCCAGTGCTGCAATG
ATACCGCGAGACCCACGCTCACCGGCTCCAGATTTATCAGCAATAAACCAGCCAGCCGGAAGGGCCGAGC
GCAGAAGTGGTCCTGCAACTTTATCCGCCTCCATCCAGTCTATTAATTGTTGCCGGGAAGCTAGAGTAAG
TAGTTCGCCAGTTAATAGTTTGCGCAACGTTGTTGCCATTGCTACAGGCATCGTGGTGTCACGCTCGTCG
TTTGGTATGGCTTCATTCAGCTCCGGTTCCCAACGATCAAGGCGAGTTACATGATCCCCCATGTTGTGCA
AAAAAGCGGTTAGCTCCTTCGGTCCTCCGATCGTTGTCAGAAGTAAGTTGGCCGCAGTGTTATCACTCAT
GGTTATGGCAGCACTGCATAATTCTCTTACTGTCATGCCATCCGTAAGATGCTTTTCTGTGACTGGTGAG
TACTCAACCAAGTCATTCTGAGAATAGTGTATGCGGCGACCGAGTTGCTCTTGCCCGGCGTCAATACGGG
ATAATACCGCGCCACATAGCAGAACTTTAAAAGTGCTCATCATTGGAAAACGTTCTTCGGGGCGAAAACT
CTCAAGGATCTTACCGCTGTTGAGATCCAGTTCGATGTAACCCACTCGTGCACCCAACTGATCTTCAGCA
TCTTTTACTTTCACCAGCGTTTCTGGGTGAGCAAAAACAGGAAGGCAAAATGCCGCAAAAAAGGGAATAA
GGGCGACACGGAAATGTTGAATACTCATACTCTTCCTTTTTCAATATTATTGAAGCATTTATCAGGGTTA
TTGTCTCATGAGCGGATACATATTTGAATGTATTTAGAAAAATAAACAAATAGGGGTTCCGCGCACATTT
CCCCGAAAAGTGCCACCTGA
